Addgene plasmid #139185: pSBBi-Pur GFP-TM
Purpose: SB-transposon with constitutive bi-directional promoter. One side contains transmembrane-anchored GFP; the other side contains the puromycin resistance gene.
Depositing lab: Neal Devaraj. Depositing organization: University of California, San Diego (UCSD).
Backbone
  Vector backbone: pSBBi-Pur
  Backbone size w/o insert (bp): 5857
  Total vector size (bp): 6618
  Vector type: Mammalian Expression ; Transposon
  Selectable markers: Puromycin
Growth in bacteria
  Bacterial resistance: Ampicillin, 100 μg/mL
  Growth temperature: 37°C
  Growth strain: NEB Stable
  Copy number: High Copy
Gene/Insert
  Gene/Insert name: GFP-TM (alt names: surface GFP; EGFP Ligand)
  Species: Aequorea victoria
  Insert size (bp): 933
  Mutation: fused to membrane anchor
  Promoter: EF1α
  Cloning method: Gibson Cloning
  Sequencing primers: 5′ TCAAGCCTCAGACAGTGGTTC; 3′ TAGAAGGCACAGTCGAGG
Terms and licenses: Academic/Nonprofit Terms; Industry Terms: Not Available to Industry
Depositor comments: SB-transposon with constitutive bi-directional promoter. One side contains surface-anchored EGFP; the other side contains puromycin resistance .
How to cite: pSBBi-Pur GFP-TM was a gift from Neal Devaraj (Addgene plasmid # 139185 ; http://n2t.net/addgene:139185 ; RRID:Addgene_139185)
