[The description below was written by a language model from this plasmid's Addgene catalogue record and pLannotate feature annotations shown in this document.]
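Description:
pSBBi-Pur GFP-TM is a Sleeping Beauty transposon plasmid for stable, constitutive expression in mammalian cells, built on the pSBBi-Pur backbone (6,618 bp in total). In bacteria it is maintained through a high-copy ColE1/pUC-type origin and selected with ampicillin via the β-lactamase gene and its native promoter. Small fragments of an M13 origin, the pBR322 bom region and an SV40 promoter are also annotated, and these appear to be backbone remnants. The Sleeping Beauty inverted terminal repeats that would flank the mobilised cassette were not picked up in the feature table, although the catalogue entry describes the plasmid as an SB transposon.

The payload is organised around a bidirectional constitutive promoter region. On the forward strand, the human EF-1α promoter drives the 933 bp GFP-TM insert. It consists of a short segment matching a mouse immunoglobulin kappa chain, consistent with a secretion leader, then EGFP, then a fragment of human PDGFRB that supplies the membrane anchor, and it is terminated by the bovine growth hormone polyadenylation signal. This arrangement should route EGFP through the secretory pathway and tether it to the plasma membrane, in line with the alternative names "surface GFP" and "EGFP ligand". In the opposite orientation lies the puromycin N-acetyltransferase gene, followed by β-globin-derived sequence and the rabbit β-globin poly(A) signal. The promoter element driving this side falls in an unannotated gap upstream of EF-1α and is not named in the record.

Sleeping Beauty vectors of this kind are normally co-delivered with a transposase source, which integrates the cassette into the genome, and puromycin then selects stable cells. The record does not state a specific downstream application.
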