Features (pLannotate 1.2.2; 14 found; start..end, strand, type, name):
      1..31      +  rep_origin     M13 ori (fragment): M13 bacteriophage origin of replication; arrow indicates direction of (+) strand synthesis
     32..82      -  misc_feature   bom (fragment): basis of mobility region from pBR322
    109..213     +  promoter       AmpR promoter: bla
    214..1074    +  CDS            AmpR: β-lactamase; bla; confers resistance to ampicillin, carbenicillin, and related antibiotics
   1245..1833    +  rep_origin     ori: high-copy-number ColE1/pMB1/pBR322/pUC origin of replication
   2396..2451    -  polyA_signal   β-globin poly(A) signal: rabbit β-globin polyadenylation signal (Gil and Proudfoot, 1987)
   2522..2602    -  CDS            HBB (fragment): HBB_PONPY - Experimental evidence at transcript level: Swiss-Prot protein existence level 2. Involved in oxygen transport from the lung to the various peripheral tissues. From Pongo pygmaeus (Bornean orangutan).
   2616..3215    -  CDS            PuroR: puromycin N-acetyltransferase; pac from Streptomyces alboniger; confers resistance to puromycin
   3848..5029    +  promoter       EF-1α promoter: strong constitutive promoter for human elongation factor EF-1α
   5061..5129    +  CDS            KV3A6_MOUSE (fragment): Experimental evidence at protein level: Swiss-Prot protein existence level 1. From Mus musculus (Mouse).
   5124..5840    +  CDS            EGFP: EGFP is a basic (constitutively fluorescent) green fluorescent protein published in 1996, derived from Aequorea victoria. It is reported to be a rapidly-maturing weak dimer with moderate acid sensitivity.
   5838..5990    +  CDS            PDGFRB (fragment): PGFRB_HUMAN - Also known as PDGFR, PDGFR1. Experimental evidence at protein level: Swiss-Prot protein existence level 1. Tyrosine-protein kinase that acts as cell-surface receptor for homodimeric PDGFB and PDGFD and for heterodimers formed by PDGFA and PDGFB, and plays an essential role in the regulation of embryonic development, cell proliferation, survival, differentiation, chemotaxis and migration. Plays an essential role in blood vessel development by promoting proliferation, migration and recruitment of pericytes and smooth muscle cells to endothelial cells. Plays a role in the migration
   6071..6295    +  polyA_signal   bGH poly(A) signal: bovine growth hormone polyadenylation signal
   6299..6320    +  promoter       SV40 promoter (fragment): SV40 enhancer and early promoter
>Addgene plasmid #139185 | pSBBi-Pur GFP-TM | addgene full sequence | sequence record 309371 | Addgene NGS Result
AATTTTAACAAAATATTAACGCTTACAATTTCCTGATGCGGTATTTTCTCCTTACGCATCTGTGCGGTAT
TTCACACCGCATCAGGTGGCACTTTTCGGGGAAATGTGCGCGGAACCCCTATTTGTTTATTTTTCTAAAT
ACATTCAAATATGTATCCGCTCATGAGACAATAACCCTGATAAATGCTTCAATAATATTGAAAAAGGAAG
AGTATGAGTATTCAACATTTCCGTGTCGCCCTTATTCCCTTTTTTGCGGCATTTTGCCTTCCTGTTTTTG
CTCACCCAGAAACGCTGGTGAAAGTAAAAGATGCTGAAGATCAGTTGGGTGCACGAGTGGGTTACATCGA
ACTGGATCTCAACAGCGGTAAGATCCTTGAGAGTTTTCGCCCCGAAGAACGTTTTCCAATGATGAGCACT
TTTAAAGTTCTGCTATGTGGCGCGGTATTATCCCGTATTGACGCCGGGCAAGAGCAACTCGGTCGCCGCA
TACACTATTCTCAGAATGACTTGGTTGAGTACTCACCAGTCACAGAAAAGCATCTTACGGATGGCATGAC
AGTAAGAGAATTATGCAGTGCTGCCATAACCATGAGTGATAACACTGCGGCCAACTTACTTCTGACAACG
ATCGGAGGACCGAAGGAGCTAACCGCTTTTTTGCACAACATGGGGGATCATGTAACTCGCCTTGATCGTT
GGGAACCGGAGCTGAATGAAGCCATACCAAACGACGAGCGTGACACCACGATGCCTGTAGCAATGGCAAC
AACGTTGCGCAAACTATTAACTGGCGAACTACTTACTCTAGCTTCCCGGCAACAATTAATAGACTGGATG
GAGGCGGATAAAGTTGCAGGACCACTTCTGCGCTCGGCCCTTCCGGCTGGCTGGTTTATTGCTGATAAAT
CTGGAGCCGGTGAGCGTGGGTCTCGCGGTATCATTGCAGCACTGGGGCCAGATGGTAAGCCCTCCCGTAT
CGTAGTTATCTACACGACGGGGAGTCAGGCAACTATGGATGAACGAAATAGACAGATCGCTGAGATAGGT
GCCTCACTGATTAAGCATTGGTAACTGTCAGACCAAGTTTACTCATATATACTTTAGATTGATTTAAAAC
TTCATTTTTAATTTAAAAGGATCTAGGTGAAGATCCTTTTTGATAATCTCATGACCAAAATCCCTTAACG
TGAGTTTTCGTTCCACTGAGCGTCAGACCCCGTAGAAAAGATCAAAGGATCTTCTTGAGATCCTTTTTTT
CTGCGCGTAATCTGCTGCTTGCAAACAAAAAAACCACCGCTACCAGCGGTGGTTTGTTTGCCGGATCAAG
AGCTACCAACTCTTTTTCCGAAGGTAACTGGCTTCAGCAGAGCGCAGATACCAAATACTGTTCTTCTAGT
GTAGCCGTAGTTAGGCCACCACTTCAAGAACTCTGTAGCACCGCCTACATACCTCGCTCTGCTAATCCTG
TTACCAGTGGCTGCTGCCAGTGGCGATAAGTCGTGTCTTACCGGGTTGGACTCAAGACGATAGTTACCGG
ATAAGGCGCAGCGGTCGGGCTGAACGGGGGGTTCGTGCACACAGCCCAGCTTGGAGCGAACGACCTACAC
CGAACTGAGATACCTACAGCGTGAGCTATGAGAAAGCGCCACGCTTCCCGAAGGGAGAAAGGCGGACAGG
TATCCGGTAAGCGGCAGGGTCGGAACAGGAGAGCGCACGAGGGAGCTTCCAGGGGGAAACGCCTGGTATC
TTTATAGTCCTGTCGGGTTTCGCCACCTCTGACTTGAGCGTCGATTTTTGTGATGCTCGTCAGGGGGGCG
GAGCCTATGGAAAAACGCCAGCAACGCGGCCTTTTTACGGTTCCTGGCCTTTTGCTGGCCTTTTGCTCAC
ATGTTCTTTCCTGCGTTATCCCCTGATTCTGTGGATAACCGTATTACCGCCTTTGAGTGAGCTGATACCG
CTCGCCGCAGCCGAACGACCGAGCGCAGCGAGTCAGTGAGCGAGGAAGCGGATCCCTATACAGTTGAAGT
CGGAAGTTTACATACACCTTAGCCAAATACATTTAAACTCACTTTTTCACAATTCCTGACATTTAATCCT
AGTAAAAATTCCCTGTCTTAGGTCAGTTAGGATCACCACTTTATTTTAAGAATGTGAAATATCAGAATAA
TAGTAGAGAGAATGATTCATTTCAGCTTTTATTTCTTTCATCACATTCCCAGTGGGTCAGAAGTTTACAT
ACACTCGACTCCTCTGCAGAATGCGGCGATGTTTCGGTAAGGGGTCCCGAGTAGCTAGTTCATGGCAGCC
AGCATATGGCATATGTTGCCAAACTCTAAACCAAATACTCATTCTGATGTTTTAAATGATTTGCCCTCCC
ATATGTCCTTCCGAGTGAGAGACACAAAAAATTCCAACACACTATTGCAATGAAAATAAATTTCCTTTAT
TAGCCAGAAGTCAGATGCTCAAGGGGCTTCATGATGTCCCCATAATTTTTGGCAGAGGGAAAAAGATCTC
AGTGGTATTTGTGAGCCAGGGCATTGGCCACACCAGCCACCACCTTCTGATAGGCAGCCTGCACCTGAGG
AGTGAATTCACGACAGGCCTTCGAATCAGGCACCGGGCTTGCGGGTCATGCACCAGGTGCGCGGTCCTTC
GGGCACCTCGACGTCGGCGGTGACGGTGAAGCCGAGCCGCTCGTAGAAGGGGAGGTTGCGGGGCGCGGAG
GTCTCCAGGAAGGCGGGCACCCCGGCGCGCTCGGCCGCCTCCACTCCGGGGAGCACGACGGCGCTGCCCA
GACCCTTGCCCTGGTGGTCGGGCGAGACGCCGACGGTGGCCAGGAACCACGCGGGCTCCTTGGGCCGGTG
CGGCGCCAGGAGGCCTTCCATCTGTTGCTGCGCGGCCAGCCGGGAACCGCTCAACTCGGCCATGCGCGGG
CCGATCTCGGCGAACACCGCCCCCGCTTCGACGCTCTCCGGCGTGGTCCAGACCGCCACCGCGGCGCCGT
CGTCCGCGACCCACACCTTGCCGATGTCGAGCCCGACGCGCGTGAGGAAGAGTTCTTGCAGCTCGGTGAC
CCGCTCGATGTGGCGGTCCGGATCGACGGTGTGGCGCGTGGCGGGGTAGTCGGCGAACGCGGCGGCGAGG
GTGCGTACGGCCCTGGGGACGTCGTCGCGGGTGGCGAGGCGCACCGTGGGCTTGTACTCGGTCATGGTGG
CCTCAGGTGCAGAGGTTTCTACAGGGAAAGAGAGAAAGGCTACAGTTAGTTTGCTGTGATGATGCTAAGT
GCCGAGGTCAGATGTCTATGGATTGTACACGGAATCCCAACGCAGGAACCAAAAAACACTCACCCAAAAA
AATGGCGCTAAGGCCGAGAGAAAGGCGAAGTTCCGTCTACGGCTATATACCTTGAAACAGGGGCGGCAGA
AGTGACGCAACGCGGTTGCGCGGACGGCTTCCTGTGTTTTCATTGGTCGAAGCGTTCTGCGCGTGCGCAG
AGATTCCCCAGGGAAGGCGGGCCCTCTTCCGAATGTCCAATCCGGACATTCTTCCGGTTGGACCTCCGCG
GTCAGCGCTGTGCCCGGCGAGAGATCACGTGGGGCGCGGAGGCGGTGCTGCTGGGGCACGGCCGTCCAGC
CTCGGCGGCCATATTTTTGAGGGGCTGTTCATCTCGTTCACACGCTCTGTCCGCCATGTTTGTGAGTGGA
AGCGCCATTACCCCTTCAAGCGACTGAAGGCTGCAGGGCCTCTGGTGGCCCGCATGGGGAGACCAGACCC
GCCAGGCCCGCCTTTCCGCACTCAGTCCGGGCTTACTTTATTTTGTGAGACAGGGTCTCGCCTAGAGGCT
CCGGTGCCCGTCAGTGGGCAGAGCGCACATCGCCCACAGTCCCCGAGAAGTTGGGGGGAGGGGTCGGCAA
TTGAACCGGTGCCTAGAGAAGGTGGCGCGGGGTAAACTGGGAAAGTGATGTCGTGTACTGGCTCCGCCTT
TTTCCCGAGGGTGGGGGAGAACCGTATATAAGTGCAGTAGTCGCCGTGAACGTTCTTTTTCGCAACGGGT
TTGCCGCCAGAACACAGGTAAGTGCCGTGTGTGGTTCCCGCGGGCCTGGCCTCTTTACGGGTTATGGCCC
TTGCGTGCCTTGAATTACTTCCACGCCCCTGGCTGCAGTACGTGATTCTTGATCCCGAGCTTCGGGTTGG
AAGTGGGTGGGAGAGTTCGAGGCCTTGCGCTTAAGGAGCCCCTTCGCCTCGTGCTTGAGTTGAGGCCTGG
CTTGGGCGCTGGGGCCGCCGCGTGCGAATCTGGTGGCACCTTCGCGCCTGTCTCGCTGCTTTCGATAAGT
CTCTAGCCATTTAAAATTTTTGATGACCTGCTGCGACGCTTTTTTTCTGGCAAGATAGTCTTGTAAATGC
GGGCCAAGATCTGCACACTGGTATTTCGGTTTTTGGGGCCGCGGGCGGCGACGGGGCCCGTGCGTCCCAG
CGCACATGTTCGGCGAGGCGGGGCCTGCGAGCGCGGCCACCGAGAATCGGACGGGGGTAGTCTCAAGCTG
GCCGGCCTGCTCTGGTGCCTGGCCTCGCGCCGCCGTGTATCGCCCCGCCCTGGGCGGCAAGGCTGGCCCG
GTCGGCACCAGTTGCGTGAGCGGAAAGATGGCCGCTTCCCGGCCCTGCTGCAGGGAGCTCAAAATGGAGG
ACGCGGCGCTCGGGAGAGCGGGCGGGTGAGTCACCCACACAAAGGAAAAGGGCCTTTCCGTCCTCAGCCG
TCGCTTCATGTGACTCCACGGAGTACCGGGCGCCGTCCAGGCACCTCGATTAGTTCTCGAGCTTTTGGAG
TACGTCGTCTTTAGGTTGGGGGGAGGGGTTTTATGCGATGGAGTTTCCCCATACTGAGTGGGTGGAGACT
GAAGTTAGGCCAGCTTGGCACTTGATGTAATTCTCCTTGGAATTTGCCCTTTTTGAGTTTGGATCTTGGT
TCATTCTCAAGCCTCAGACAGTGGTTCAAAGTTTTTTTCTTCCATTTAAGGTGTCGTGAAAACTACCCCA
AGCTGGCCTCTGAGGCCACCATGGAGACCGACACCCTCTTGCTCTGGGTCCTGCTGCTGTGGGTTCCGGG
TAGTACCGGAGACATGGTTTCTAAGGGTGAAGAATTGTTCACCGGAGTTGTGCCCATCCTGGTTGAGCTG
GACGGAGACGTTAACGGACACAAGTTCTCAGTGAGCGGCGAAGGAGAGGGCGACGCTACGTACGGTAAAC
TGACGTTGAAGTTCATCTGTACAACAGGAAAGCTGCCAGTGCCCTGGCCTACACTCGTGACCACCCTCAC
CTACGGAGTCCAGTGCTTCTCCCGGTACCCCGACCACATGAAACAGCACGATTTCTTCAAGTCCGCGATG
CCTGAGGGCTATGTTCAGGAACGCACCATATTCTTCAAGGACGACGGTAACTATAAAACCAGGGCTGAAG
TTAAGTTCGAGGGGGACACGTTGGTAAATAGAATTGAGTTGAAAGGAATCGATTTCAAAGAAGACGGCAA
TATTTTGGGCCACAAGCTGGAGTACAACTACAACAGCCACAACGTGTATATTATGGCTGATAAGCAGAAG
AACGGCATCAAGGTGAACTTCAAAATCCGACACAATATCGAGGATGGCTCTGTGCAACTGGCCGACCATT
ACCAGCAAAACACGCCTATCGGCGACGGTCCGGTTTTGCTGCCAGATAACCACTACCTCTCCACGCAATC
AGCCCTCTCCAAGGATCCTAACGAAAAAAGAGACCATATGGTTCTGCTTGAATTCGTGACGGCTGCTGGG
ATCACCCTGGGAATGGATGAGCTGTATAAGAACGCCGTGGGCCAGGATACGCAGGAGGTGATCGTCGTGC
CCCACAGCTTGCCCTTCAAGGTCGTGGTTATTAGTGCTATCCTGGCGTTGGTGGTGCTGACTATTATCTC
CCTTATCATACTTATCATGCTGTGGCAAAAAAAACCCCGATAAGATCCTTGACTTGCGGCCGAAGGCCTG
TCAGGCCAAGCTTGGGGATCAATTCTCTAGAGCTCGCTGATCAGCCTCGACTGTGCCTTCTAGTTGCCAG
CCATCTGTTGTTTGCCCCTCCCCCGTGCCTTCCTTGACCCTGGAAGGTGCCACTCCCACTGTCCTTTCCT
AATAAAATGAGGAAATTGCATCGCATTGTCTGAGTAGGTGTCATTCTATTCTGGGGGGTGGGGTGGGGCA
GGACAGCAAGGGGGAGGATTGGGAAGACAATAGCAGGCATGCTGGGGATGCGGTGGGCTCTATGGCTTCT
GAGGCGGAAAGAACCAGCTGGGCCTACTAGATAGCGGACCCCTTACCGAAACATCGCCGCATTCTGCAGA
GGAGTCGAACTTAGTGTATGTAAACTTCTGACCCACTGGAATTGTGATACAGTGAATTATAAGTGAAATA
ATCTGTCTGTAAACAATTGTTGGAAAAATGACTTGTGTCATGCACAAAGTAGATGTCCTAACTGACTTGC
CAAAACTATTGTTTGTTAACAAGAAATTTGTGGAGTAGTTGAAAAACGAGTTTTAATGACTCCAACTTAA
GTGTATGTAAACTTCCGACTTCAACTGTATAGGGATCC
